>Addgene plasmid #85775 | pH3F-GAL1 | addgene full sequence | sequence record 171114 | Addgene NGS Result
GCGGACAGGTATCCGGTAAGCGGCAGGGTCGGAACAGGAGAGCGCACGAGGGAGCTTCCAGGGGGAAACG
CCTGGTATCTTTATAGTCCTGTCGGGTTTCGCCACCTCTGACTTGAGCGTCGATTTTTGTGATGCTCGTC
AGGGGGGCGGAGCCTATGGAAAAACGCCAGCAACGCGGCCTTTTTACGGTTCCTGGCCTTTTGCTGGCCT
TTTGCTCACATGTTCTTTCCTGCGTTATCCCCTGATTCTGTGGATAACCGTATTACCGCCTTTGAGTGAG
CTGATACCGCTCGCCGCAGCCGAACGACCGAGCGCAGCGAGTCAGTGAGCGAGGAAGCGGAAGAGCGCCC
AATACGCAAACCGCCTCTCCCCGCGCGTTGGCCGATTCATTAATGCAGGTTAACCTGGCTTATCGAAATT
AATACGACTCACTATAGGGAGACCGGCAGATCCGCGGCCGCATAGGCCACTAGTGGATCTGATATCACCT
AATAACTTCGTATAGCATACATTATACGAAGTTATATTAAGGGTTCTCGACGTCCCCGCCGGGTCACCCG
GCCAGCGACATGGAGGCCCAGAATACCCTCCTTGACAGTCTTGACGTGCGCAGCTCAGGGGCATGATGTG
ACTGTCGCCCGTACATTTAGCCCATACATCCCCATGTATAATCATTTGCATCCATACATTTTGATGGCCG
CACGGCGCGAAGCAAAAATTACGGCTCCTCGCTGCGGACCTGCGAGCAGGGAAACGCTCCCCTCACAGAC
GCGTTGAATTGTCCCCACGCCGCGCCCCTGTAGAGAAATATAAAAGGTTAGGATTTGCCACTGAGGTTCT
TCTTTCATATACTTCCTTTTAAAATCTTGCTAGGATACAGTTCTCACATCACATCCGAACATAAACAACC
ATGGGTAAAAAGCCTGAACTCACCGCGACGTCTGTCGAGAAGTTTCTGATCGAAAAGTTCGACAGCGTCT
CCGACCTGATGCAGCTCTCGGAGGGCGAAGAATCTCGTGCTTTCAGCTTCGATGTAGGAGGGCGTGGATA
TGTCCTGCGGGTAAATAGCTGCGCCGATGGTTTCTACAAAGATCGTTATGTTTATCGGCACTTTGCATCG
GCCGCGCTCCCGATTCCGGAAGTGCTTGACATTGGGGAATTCAGCGAGAGCCTGACCTATTGCATCTCCC
GCCGTGCACAGGGTGTCACGTTGCAAGACCTGCCTGAAACCGAACTGCCCGCTGTTCTGCAGCCGGTCGC
GGAGGCCATGGATGCGATCGCTGCGGCCGATCTTAGCCAGACGAGCGGGTTCGGCCCATTCGGACCGCAA
GGAATCGGTCAATACACTACATGGCGTGATTTCATATGCGCGATTGCTGATCCCCATGTGTATCACTGGC
AAACTGTGATGGACGACACCGTCAGTGCGTCCGTCGCGCAGGCTCTCGATGAGCTGATGCTTTGGGCCGA
GGACTGCCCCGAAGTCCGGCACCTCGTGCACGCGGATTTCGGCTCCAACAATGTCCTGACGGACAATGGC
CGCATAACAGCGGTCATTGACTGGAGCGAGGCGATGTTCGGGGATTCCCAATACGAGGTCGCCAACATCT
TCTTCTGGAGGCCGTGGTTGGCTTGTATGGAGCAGCAGACGCGCTACTTCGAGCGGAGGCATCCGGAGCT
TGCAGGATCGCCGCGGCTCCGGGCGTATATGCTCCGCATTGGTCTTGACCAACTCTATCAGAGCTTGGTT
GACGGCAATTTCGATGATGCAGCTTGGGCGCAGGGTCGATGCGACGCAATCGTCCGATCCGGAGCCGGGA
CTGTCGGGCGTACACAAATCGCCCGCAGAAGCGCGGCCGTCTGGACCGATGGCTGTGTAGAAGTACTCGC
CGATAGTGGAAACCGACGCCCCAGCACTCGTCCGAGGGCAAAGGAATAATCAGTACTGACAATAAAAAGA
TTCTTGTTTTCAAGAACTTGTCATTTGTATAGTTTTTTTATATTGTAGTTGTTCTATTTTAATCAAATGT
TAGCGTGATTTATATTTTTTTTCGCCTCGACATCATCTGCCCAGATGCGAAGTTAAGTGCGCAGAAAGTA
ATATCATGCGTCAATCGTATGTGAATGCTGGTCGCTATACTGCTGTCGATTCGATACTAACGCCGCCATC
CAGTGTCGAGATCTCTAGTAGTACGGATTAGAAGCCGCCGAGCGGGCGACAGCCCTCCGACGGAAGACTC
TCCTCCGTGCGTCCTCGTCTTCACCGGTCGCGTTCCTGAAACGCAGATGTGCCTCGCGCCGCACTGCTCC
GAACAATAAAGATTCTACAATACTAGCTTTTATGGTTATGAAGAGGAAAAATTGGCAGTAACCTGGCCCC
ACAAACCTTCAAATTAACGAATCAAATTAACAACCATAGGATGATAATGCGATTAGTTTTTTAGCCTTAT
TTCTGGGGTAATTAATCAGCGAAGCGATGATTTTTGATCTATTAACAGATATATAAATGGAAAAGCTGCA
TAACCACTTTAACTAATACTTTCAACATTTTCAGTTTGTATTACTTCTTATTCAAATGTCATAAAAGTAT
CAACAAAAAATTGTTAATATACCTCTATACTTTAACGTCAAGGAGAAAAAACTCTAGACCTAATAACTTC
GTATAGCATACATTATACGAAGTTATATTAAGGGTTGTCGACACCATGGACTATAAAGACGACGACGACA
AAGATTATAAGGACGACGACGATAAGGATTACAAGGACGACGACGATAAAGGATCCATGGGCGGCCGCGA
GATCCTGGCGGCCGCGTTCTATAGTGTCACCTAAATCGTATGTGTATGATACATAAGGTTATGTATTAAT
TGTAGCCGCGTTCTAACGACAATATGTCCATATGGTGCACTCTCAGTACAATCTGCTCTGATGCCGCATA
GTTAAGCCAGCCCCGACACCCGCCAACACCCGCTGACGCGCCCTGACGGGCTTGTCTGCTCCCGGCATCC
GCTTACAGACAAGCTGTGACCGTCTCCGGGAGCTGCATGTGTCAGAGGTTTTCACCGTCATCACCGAAAC
GCGCGAGACGAAAGGGCCTCGTGATACGCCTATTTTTATAGGTTAATGTCATGATAATAATGGTTTCTTA
GACGTCAGGTGGCACTTTTCGGGGAAATGTGCGCGGAACCCCTATTTGTTTATTTTTCTAAATACATTCA
AATATGTATCCGCTCATGAGACAATAACCCTGATAAATGCTTCAATAATATTGAAAAAGGAAGAGTATGA
GTATTCAACATTTCCGTGTCGCCCTTATTCCCTTTTTTGCGGCATTTTGCCTTCCTGTTTTTGCTCACCC
AGAAACGCTGGTGAAAGTAAAAGATGCTGAAGATCAGTTGGGTGCACGAGTGGGTTACATCGAACTGGAT
CTCAACAGCGGTAAGATCCTTGAGAGTTTTCGCCCCGAAGAACGTTTTCCAATGATGAGCACTTTTAAAG
TTCTGCTATGTGGCGCGGTATTATCCCGTATTGACGCCGGGCAAGAGCAACTCGGTCGCCGCATACACTA
TTCTCAGAATGACTTGGTTGAGTACTCACCAGTCACAGAAAAGCATCTTACGGATGGCATGACAGTAAGA
GAATTATGCAGTGCTGCCATAACCATGAGTGATAACACTGCGGCCAACTTACTTCTGACAACGATCGGAG
GACCGAAGGAGCTAACCGCTTTTTTGCACAACATGGGGGATCATGTAACTCGCCTTGATCGTTGGGAACC
GGAGCTGAATGAAGCCATACCAAACGACGAGCGTGACACCACGATGCCTGTAGCAATGGCAACAACGTTG
CGCAAACTATTAACTGGCGAACTACTTACTCTAGCTTCCCGGCAACAATTAATAGACTGGATGGAGGCGG
ATAAAGTTGCAGGACCACTTCTGCGCTCGGCCCTTCCGGCTGGCTGGTTTATTGCTGATAAATCTGGAGC
CGGTGAGCGTGGGTCTCGCGGTATCATTGCAGCACTGGGGCCAGATGGTAAGCCCTCCCGTATCGTAGTT
ATCTACACGACGGGGAGTCAGGCAACTATGGATGAACGAAATAGACAGATCGCTGAGATAGGTGCCTCAC
TGATTAAGCATTGGTAACTGTCAGACCAAGTTTACTCATATATACTTTAGATTGATTTAAAACTTCATTT
TTAATTTAAAAGGATCTAGGTGAAGATCCTTTTTGATAATCTCATGACCAAAATCCCTTAACGTGAGTTT
TCGTTCCACTGAGCGTCAGACCCCGTAGAAAAGATCAAAGGATCTTCTTGAGATCCTTTTTTTCTGCGCG
TAATCTGCTGCTTGCAAACAAAAAAACCACCGCTACCAGCGGTGGTTTGTTTGCCGGATCAAGAGCTACC
AACTCTTTTTCCGAAGGTAACTGGCTTCAGCAGAGCGCAGATACCAAATACTGTTCTTCTAGTGTAGCCG
TAGTTAGGCCACCACTTCAAGAACTCTGTAGCACCGCCTACATACCTCGCTCTGCTAATCCTGTTACCAG
TGGCTGCTGCCAGTGGCGATAAGTCGTGTCTTACCGGGTTGGACTCAAGACGATAGTTACCGGATAAGGC
GCAGCGGTCGGGCTGAACGGGGGGTTCGTGCACACAGCCCAGCTTGGAGCGAACGACCTACACCGAACTG
AGATACCTACAGCGTGAGCTATGAGAAAGCGCCACGCTTCCCGAAGGGAGAAAG
Features (pLannotate 1.2.2; 14 found; start..end, strand, type, name):
    345..398     +  CDS            lacI (fragment): lac repressor; lacI; The lac repressor binds to the lac operator to inhibit transcription in E. coli. This inhibition can be relieved by adding lactose or isopropyl-β-D-thiogalactopyranoside (IPTG).
    420..438     +  promoter       T7 promoter: promoter for bacteriophage T7 RNA polymerase
    492..525     +  protein_bind   loxP: Cre-mediated recombination occurs in the 8-bp core sequence (GCATACAT). Cre recombinase
    567..2142    +  gene           hphMX6: yeast selectable marker conferring hygromycin resistance
   1945..2142    +  terminator     TEF terminator: Ashbya gossypii TEF terminator
   2194..2635    +  promoter       GAL1 promoter: S. cerevisiae GAL1; inducible promoter, regulated by Gal4
   2653..2686    +  protein_bind   loxP: Cre-mediated recombination occurs in the 8-bp core sequence (GCATACAT). Cre recombinase
   2757..2773    +  CDS            FLAG (fragment): FLAG® epitope tag, followed by an enterokinase cleavage site
   2818..2836    -  promoter       SP6 promoter: promoter for bacteriophage SP6 RNA polymerase
   2899..2950    -  misc_feature   bom (fragment): basis of mobility region from pBR322
   3052..3087    -  CDS            rop (fragment): Rop protein, which maintains plasmids at low copy number; rop
   3182..3286    +  promoter       AmpR promoter: bla
   3287..4147    +  CDS            AmpR: β-lactamase; bla; confers resistance to ampicillin, carbenicillin, and related antibiotics
   4318..162     +  rep_origin     ori (across the origin): high-copy-number ColE1/pMB1/pBR322/pUC origin of replication
