[The description below was written by a language model from this plasmid's Addgene catalogue record and pLannotate feature annotations shown in this document.]
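Description:
pH3F-GAL1 is a member of the N-ICE plasmid series, a set of pUG6-derived constructs designed for placing an N-terminal 3×FLAG epitope tag on Saccharomyces cerevisiae genes while controlling whether the tagged gene is expressed inducibly, constitutively or from its endogenous promoter. It is propagated in E. coli as a high-copy plasmid through a ColE1/pUC-type origin and selected with ampicillin via the bla gene. The feature table shows no yeast replication origin or centromere. This fits a cassette-donor role rather than episomal maintenance in yeast, although the record does not spell out how the cassette is delivered to the genome.

The catalogue describes the insert, cloned between SpeI and BamHI sites, as loxP-HphMX-loxP-GAL1p-3FLAG. The annotated sequence contains a loxP site, the hphMX6 hygromycin-resistance marker with its Ashbya gossypii TEF terminator, the galactose-inducible, Gal4-regulated GAL1 promoter, a second loxP site in the same orientation, and then a FLAG fragment. The annotated order therefore places the GAL1 promoter inside the floxed interval, which differs from the order implied by the insert name. The record does not resolve this discrepancy. If the annotation is right, Cre-mediated excision would remove both marker and promoter, leaving a single loxP scar upstream of the tag. Only a partial FLAG match was detected automatically, whereas the catalogue indicates a triple FLAG tag. T7 and SP6 promoters flank the cassette, and short lacI, bom and rop fragments are backbone remnants. The GAL1 version is the inducible option of the series, allowing hygromycin selection of yeast and galactose-controlled expression of a FLAG-tagged protein for detection or purification.
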