Addgene plasmid #85775: pH3F-GAL1
Purpose: N-ICE plasmid pH3F-GAL1
Depositing lab: Scott Briggs. Depositing organization: Purdue University. Publication: N-ICE plasmids for generating N-terminal 3 x FLAG tagged genes that allow Inducible, Constitutive, or Endogenous expression in Saccharomyces cerevisiae. Zhang Y, Serratore ND, Briggs SD. Yeast. 2016 Dec 12. doi: 10.1002/yea.3226. PubMed 27943405.
Backbone
  Vector backbone: pUG6
  Backbone manufacturer: Euroscarf
  Vector type: Yeast Expression, Cre/Lox
  Selectable markers: Hygromycin
Growth in bacteria
  Bacterial resistance: Ampicillin, 100 μg/mL
  Growth temperature: 37°C
  Growth strain: DH5alpha
  Copy number: High Copy
Gene/Insert
  Gene/Insert name: loxP-HphMX-loxP-GAL1p-3FLAG
  Species: S. cerevisiae (budding yeast), Synthetic
  Cloning method: Restriction Enzyme; 5′ cloning site SpeI (not destroyed); 3′ cloning site BamHI (not destroyed)
  Sequencing primers: 5′ T7 promoter; 3′ Spt6 promoter
Terms and licenses: Academic/Nonprofit Terms; Industry Terms: Not Available to Industry
How to cite: pH3F-GAL1 was a gift from Scott Briggs (Addgene plasmid # 85775 ; http://n2t.net/addgene:85775 ; RRID:Addgene_85775)
